>Addgene plasmid #73528 | pX330-sgRNA_Dgcr8_4 | addgene partial sequence | sequence record 139739 | hU6-F 5'-GAGGGCCTATTTCCCATGATT-3'
ATTGGAATTAATTTGACTGTAAACACAAAGATATTAGTACAAAATACGTGACGTAGAAAGTAATAATTTC
TTGGGTAGTTTGCAGTTTTAAAATTATGTTTTAAAATGGACTATCATATGCTTACCGTAACTTGAAAGTA
TTTCGATTTCTTGGCTTTATATATCTTGTGGAAAGGACGAAACACCGGCAGCACTCGGCCTGAGTGGTTT
TAGAGCTAGAAATAGCAAGTTAAAATAAGGCTAGTCCGTTATCAACTTGAAAAAGTGGCACCGAGTCGGT
GCTTTTTTGTTTTAGAGCTAGAAATAGCAAGTTAAAATAAGGCTAGTCCGTTTTTAGCGCGTGCGCCAAT
TCTGCAGACAAATGGCTCTAGAGGTACCCGTTACATAACTTACGGTAAATGGCCCGCCTGGCTGACCGCC
CAACGACCCCCGCCCATTGACGTCAATAGTAACGCCAATAGGGACTTTCCATTGACGTCAATGGGTGGAG
TATTTACGGTAAACTGCCCACTTGGCAGTACATCAAGTGTATCATATGCCAAGTACGCCCCCTATTGACG
TCAATGACGGTAAATGGCCCGCCTGGCATTGTGCCCAGTACATGACCTTATGGGACTTTCCTACTTGGCA
GTACATCTACGTATTAGTCATCGCTATTACCATGGTCGAGGTGAGCCCCACGTTCTGCTTCACTCTCCCC
ATCTCCC
