>Addgene plasmid #73528 | pX330-sgRNA_Dgcr8_4 | addgene partial sequence | sequence record 139741 | BGH-rev 5'-TAGAAGGCACAGTCGAGG-3'
CTTTTTCTTTTTTGCCTGGCCGGCCTTTTTCGTGGCCGCCGGCCTTTTGTCGCCTCCCAGCTGAGACAGG
TCGATCCGTGTCTCGTACAGGCCGGTGATGCTCTGGTGGATCAGGGTGGCGTCCAGCACCTCTTTGGTGC
TGGTGTACCTCTTCCGGTCGATGGTGGTGTCAAAGTACTTGAAGGCGGCAGGGGCTCCCAGATTGGTCAG
GGTAAACAGGTGGATGATATTCTCGGCCTGCTCTCTGATGGGCTTATCCCGGTGCTTGTTGTAGGCGGAC
AGCACTTTGTCCAGATTAGCGTCGGCCAGGATCACTCTCTTGGAGAACTCGCTGATCTGCTCGATGATCT
CGTCCAGGTAGTGCTTGTGCTGTTCCACAAACAGCTGTTTCTGCTCATTATCCTCGGGGGAGCCCTTCAG
CTTCTCATAGTGGCTGGCCAGGTACAGGAAGTTCACATATTTGGAGGGCAGGGCCAGTTCGTTTCCCTTC
TGCAGTTCGCCGGCAGAGGCCAGCATTCTCTTCCGGCCGTTTTCCAGCTCGAACAGGGAGTACTTAGGCA
GCTTGATGATCAGGTCCTTTTTCACTTCTTTGTAGCCCTTGGCTTCCAGAAAGTCGATGGGATTCTTCTC
GAAGCTGCTTCTTTCCATGATGGTGATCCCCAGCAGCTCTTTCACACTCTTCAGTTTCTTGGACTTGCCC
TTTTCCACTTTGGCCACCACCAGCACAGAATAGGCCACGGTGGGGCTGTCGAAGCCGCCGTACTTCTTAG
GGTCCCAGTCCTT
