[The description below was written by a language model from this plasmid's Addgene catalogue record.]
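Description:
pX330-sgRNA_Dgcr8_4 is a mammalian expression CRISPR plasmid built on the pX330-U6-Chimeric_BB-CBh-hSpCas9 backbone (about 8.5 kb without insert), an all-in-one design that delivers both the Cas9 nuclease and a single guide RNA from one vector. It is propagated in E. coli as a high-copy plasmid under ampicillin selection. The record lists no mammalian selection marker or reporter and includes no feature table, so the origin of replication and other backbone elements are not itemised here.

The insert is a roughly 20 bp guide spacer targeting mouse Dgcr8, which encodes the Microprocessor cofactor involved in primary microRNA processing. The spacer was cloned between the backbone's two BbsI sites, both of which were destroyed in the process. This placement puts it downstream of the human U6 promoter, an RNA polymerase III promoter suited to short, uncapped transcripts, and, as the "chimeric" backbone name indicates, directly upstream of the sgRNA scaffold, so that a complete sgRNA is transcribed. A separate cassette expresses human codon-optimized Streptococcus pyogenes Cas9, driven, as the backbone name indicates, by the CBh hybrid promoter. Once both components are expressed in transfected cells, the sgRNA directs Cas9 to cut the matching Dgcr8 genomic site, and error-prone repair or paired cutting can disrupt the gene.

The "_4" in the name suggests it is one of a set of Dgcr8 guides, though the record does not describe the others. The associated publication concerns DGCR8 function in mouse embryonic stem cell exit from pluripotency, consistent with use of this plasmid to edit or knock out Dgcr8 in mouse cells.
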