Addgene plasmid #73528: pX330-sgRNA_Dgcr8_4
Purpose: Expresses a human codon-optimized SpCas9 and sgRNA targeting Dgcr8
Depositing lab: Constance Ciaudo. Depositing organization: ETH Zurich (Swiss Federal Institute of Technology). Publication: Noncanonical function of DGCR8 controls mESC exit from pluripotency. Cirera-Salinas D, Yu J, Bodak M, Ngondo RP, Herbert KM, Ciaudo C. J Cell Biol. 2017 Jan 18. pii: jcb.201606073. doi: 10.1083/jcb.201606073. PubMed 28100686.
Backbone
  Vector backbone: X330-U6-Chimeric_BB-CBh-hSpCas9
  Backbone manufacturer: Feng Zhang (Addgene plasmid # 42230)
  Backbone size w/o insert (bp): 8506
  Vector type: Mammalian Expression, CRISPR
Growth in bacteria
  Bacterial resistance: Ampicillin, 100 μg/mL
  Growth temperature: 37°C
  Growth strain: DH5alpha
  Copy number: High Copy
Gene/Insert
  Gene/Insert name: DGCR8
  gRNA/shRNA sequence: GCAGCACTCGGCCTGAGTG
  Species: M. musculus (mouse)
  Insert size (bp): 20
  Promoter: hU6
  Cloning method: Restriction Enzyme; 5′ cloning site BbsI (destroyed during cloning); 3′ cloning site BbsI (destroyed during cloning)
  Sequencing primers: 5′ agggatggttggttggtggg; 3′ CCAATCCTCCCCCTTGCTGT
Terms and licenses: Academic/Nonprofit Terms; Industry Terms: Not Available to Industry
How to cite: pX330-sgRNA_Dgcr8_4 was a gift from Constance Ciaudo (Addgene plasmid # 73528 ; http://n2t.net/addgene:73528 ; RRID:Addgene_73528)
